Addgene plasmid #110718: pLVX-CMV100
Purpose: (Empty Backbone) Lentiviral system for reduced ectopic expression.
Depositing lab: Kevin Dean & Reto Fiolka. Depositing organization: University of Texas Southwestern Medical Center. Publication: Diagonally Scanned Light-Sheet Microscopy for Fast Volumetric Imaging of Adherent Cells. Dean KM, Roudot P, Reis CR, Welf ES, Mettlen M, Fiolka R. Biophys J. 2016 Mar 29;110(6):1456-65. doi: 10.1016/j.bpj.2016.01.029. PubMed 27028654.
Backbone
  Vector backbone: pLVX
  Backbone size (bp): 8000
  Modifications to backbone: Truncated CMV promoter, altered MCS.
  Vector type: Mammalian Expression, Lentiviral
Growth in bacteria
  Bacterial resistance: Ampicillin, 100 μg/mL
  Growth temperature: 37°C
  Growth strain: NEB Stable
  Copy number: High Copy
Gene/Insert
  Cloning method: Restriction Enzyme
Terms and licenses: Academic/Nonprofit Terms; Industry Terms: Not Available to Industry
How to cite: pLVX-CMV100 was a gift from Kevin Dean & Reto Fiolka (Addgene plasmid # 110718 ; http://n2t.net/addgene:110718 ; RRID:Addgene_110718)
