[The description below was written by a language model from this plasmid's Addgene catalogue record and pLannotate feature annotations shown in this document.]
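Description:
pLVX-CMV100 is an empty lentiviral transfer backbone derived from pLVX, built for mammalian expression at deliberately reduced levels. In bacteria it is maintained through a high-copy ColE1/pUC-type origin and an ampicillin resistance gene (β-lactamase) driven by its own promoter. Remnants of a lac promoter/operator region sit next to the origin as cloning-vector carryover. The catalogue lists the backbone as about 8000 bp, whereas the annotated full sequence is 6,529 nt, so the catalogue figure is best read as approximate or as describing the parent vector.

The viral portion carries the usual HIV-1 cis elements. Two LTR segments flank the cassette. Each is annotated as a truncated LTR and preceded by a nef-matching fragment, which probably reflects overlapping U3 sequence. Between them lie the Ψ packaging signal with a short gag fragment, the Rev response element for Rev-dependent nuclear export of the genomic RNA, and the cPPT/CTS, which aids nuclear import of the reverse-transcribed genome. Downstream is the defining modification: only about 100 bp of CMV sequence is detected, annotated as an enhancer fragment. This matches the recorded truncation of the CMV promoter, which is intended to weaken transcription. An altered multiple cloning site follows for restriction-enzyme insertion of a gene of interest, and then a WPRE to enhance transcript stability and expression. A short SV40 large T antigen fragment between the MCS and WPRE appears to be incidental. No mammalian selection marker or reporter is annotated.

The vector suits virus-mediated, stable delivery of transgenes where strong overexpression would be undesirable. The associated publication, on light-sheet imaging of adherent cells, suggests use with fluorescently tagged proteins, but the record does not say so directly.
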