Features (pLannotate 1.2.2; 21 found; start..end, strand, type, name):
    377..634     +  LTR            5' LTR (truncated): truncated 5' long terminal repeat (LTR) from HIV-1
    681..806     +  misc_feature   HIV-1 Ψ: packaging signal of human immunodeficiency virus type 1
    790..1128    +  CDS            HIV-1 gag (fragment): gag protein from human immunodeficiency virus 1; gag
   1303..1536    +  misc_feature   RRE: The Rev response element (RRE) of HIV-1 allows for Rev-dependent mRNA export from the nucleus to the cytoplasm.
   1913..2013    +  CDS            Rev (fragment): human immunodeficiency virus 1 (HIV-1) Rev protein; rev; enhances nuclear export of unspliced and incompletely spliced viral mRNAs
   2028..2143    +  misc_feature   cPPT/CTS: central polypurine tract and central termination sequence of HIV-1 (lacking the first T)
   2184..2285    +  enhancer       CMV enhancer (fragment): human cytomegalovirus immediate early enhancer
   2301..2357    +  misc_feature   MCS: multiple cloning site
   2374..2458    +  CDS            large T antigen (fragment): large T antigen from SV40 (simian virus 40)
   2498..3086    +  misc_feature   WPRE: woodchuck hepatitis virus posttranscriptional regulatory element
   3103..3621    +  CDS            nef (fragment): NEF_HV1BR - Experimental evidence at protein level: Swiss-Prot protein existence level 1. Extracellular Nef protein targets CD4(+) T-lymphocytes for apoptosis by interacting with CXCR4 surface receptors (PubMed:14990729). From Human immunodeficiency virus type 1 group M subtype B (isolate BRU/LAI) (HIV-1).
   3669..3926    +  LTR            5' LTR (truncated): truncated 5' long terminal repeat (LTR) from HIV-1
   4078..4094    -  protein_bind   lac operator: The lac repressor binds to the lac operator to inhibit transcription in E. coli. This inhibition can be relieved by adding lactose or isopropyl-β-D-thiogalactopyranoside (IPTG). lac repressor encoded by lacI
   4102..4132    -  promoter       lac promoter: promoter for the E. coli lac operon
   4147..4168    -  protein_bind   CAP binding site: CAP binding activates transcription in the presence of cAMP. E. coli catabolite activator protein
   4181..4273    -  CDS            lacI (fragment): lac repressor; lacI; The lac repressor binds to the lac operator to inhibit transcription in E. coli. This inhibition can be relieved by adding lactose or isopropyl-β-D-thiogalactopyranoside (IPTG).
   4456..5044    -  rep_origin     ori: high-copy-number ColE1/pMB1/pBR322/pUC origin of replication
   5215..6075    -  CDS            AmpR: β-lactamase; bla; confers resistance to ampicillin, carbenicillin, and related antibiotics
   6076..6180    -  promoter       AmpR promoter: bla
   6228..6362    +  polyA_signal   SV40 poly(A) signal: SV40 polyadenylation signal
   6529..329     +  CDS            nef (fragment) (across the origin): NEF_HV1BR - Experimental evidence at protein level: Swiss-Prot protein existence level 1. Extracellular Nef protein targets CD4(+) T-lymphocytes for apoptosis by interacting with CXCR4 surface receptors (PubMed:14990729). From Human immunodeficiency virus type 1 group M subtype B (isolate BRU/LAI) (HIV-1).
>Addgene plasmid #110718 | pLVX-CMV100 | addgene full sequence | sequence record 223896 | Addgene NGS Result
TGGAAGGGCTAATTCACTCCCAAAGAAGACAAGATATCCTTGATCTGTGGATCTACCACACACAAGGCTA
CTTCCCTGATTAGCAGAACTACACACCAGGGCCAGGGGTCAGATATCCACTGACCTTTGGATGGTGCTAC
AAGCTAGTACCAGTTGAGCCAGATAAGGTAGAAGAGGCCAATAAAGGAGAGAACACCAGCTTGTTACACC
CTGTGAGCCTGCATGGGATGGATGACCCGGAGAGAGAAGTGTTAGAGTGGAGGTTTGACAGCCGCCTAGC
ATTTCATCACGTGGCCCGAGAGCTGCATCCGGAGTACTTCAAGAACTGCTGATATCGAGCTTGCTACAAG
GGACTTTCCGCTGGGGACTTTCCAGGGAGGCGTGGCCTGGGCGGGACTGGGGAGTGGCGAGCCCTCAGAT
CCTGCATATAAGCAGCTGCTTTTTGCCTGTACTGGGTCTCTCTGGTTAGACCAGATCTGAGCCTGGGAGC
TCTCTGGCTAACTAGGGAACCCACTGCTTAAGCCTCAATAAAGCTTGCCTTGAGTGCTTCAAGTAGTGTG
TGCCCGTCTGTTGTGTGACTCTGGTAACTAGAGATCCCTCAGACCCTTTTAGTCAGTGTGGAAAATCTCT
AGCAGTGGCGCCCGAACAGGGACTTGAAAGCGAAAGGGAAACCAGAGGAGCTCTCTCGACGCAGGACTCG
GCTTGCTGAAGCGCGCACGGCAAGAGGCGAGGGGCGGCGACTGGTGAGTACGCCAAAAATTTTGACTAGC
GGAGGCTAGAAGGAGAGAGATGGGTGCGAGAGCGTCAGTATTAAGCGGGGGAGAATTAGATCGCGATGGG
AAAAAATTCGGTTAAGGCCAGGGGGAAAGAAAAAATATAAATTAAAACATATAGTATGGGCAAGCAGGGA
GCTAGAACGATTCGCAGTTAATCCTGGCCTGTTAGAAACATCAGAAGGCTGTAGACAAATACTGGGACAG
CTACAACCATCCCTTCAGACAGGATCAGAAGAACTTAGATCATTATATAATACAGTAGCAACCCTCTATT
GTGTGCATCAAAGGATAGAGATAAAAGACACCAAGGAAGCTTTAGACAAGATAGAGGAAGAGCAAAACAA
AAGTAAGACCACCGCACAGCAAGCGGCCGGCCGCTGATCTTCAGACCTGGAGGAGGAGATATGAGGGACA
ATTGGAGAAGTGAATTATATAAATATAAAGTAGTAAAAATTGAACCATTAGGAGTAGCACCCACCAAGGC
AAAGAGAAGAGTGGTGCAGAGAGAAAAAAGAGCAGTGGGAATAGGAGCTTTGTTCCTTGGGTTCTTGGGA
GCAGCAGGAAGCACTATGGGCGCAGCGTCAATGACGCTGACGGTACAGGCCAGACAATTATTGTCTGGTA
TAGTGCAGCAGCAGAACAATTTGCTGAGGGCTATTGAGGCGCAACAGCATCTGTTGCAACTCACAGTCTG
GGGCATCAAGCAGCTCCAGGCAAGAATCCTGGCTGTGGAAAGATACCTAAAGGATCAACAGCTCCTGGGG
ATTTGGGGTTGCTCTGGAAAACTCATTTGCACCACTGCTGTGCCTTGGAATGCTAGTTGGAGTAATAAAT
CTCTGGAACAGATTTGGAATCACACGACCTGGATGGAGTGGGACAGAGAAATTAACAATTACACAAGCTT
AATACACTCCTTAATTGAAGAATCGCAAAACCAGCAAGAAAAGAATGAACAAGAATTATTGGAATTAGAT
AAATGGGCAAGTTTGTGGAATTGGTTTAACATAACAAATTGGCTGTGGTATATAAAATTATTCATAATGA
TAGTAGGAGGCTTGGTAGGTTTAAGAATAGTTTTTGCTGTACTTTCTATAGTGAATAGAGTTAGGCAGGG
ATATTCACCATTATCGTTTCAGACCCACCTCCCAACCCCGAGGGGACCCGACAGGCCCGAAGGAATAGAA
GAAGAAGGTGGAGAGAGAGACAGAGACAGATCCATTCGATTAGTGAACGGATCTCGACGGTATCGCCTTT
AAAAGAAAAGGGGGGATTGGGGGGTACAGTGCAGGGGAAAGAATAGTAGACATAATAGCAACAGACATAC
AAACTAAAGAATTACAAAAACAAATTACAAAAATTCAAAATTTTCGGGTTTATTACAGGGACAGCAGAGA
TCCAGTTTATCGATAGTTATTAATAGTAATCAATTACGGGGTCATTAGTTCATAGCCCATATATGGAGTT
CCGCGTTACATAACTTACGGTAAATGGCCCGCCTGGCTGACCGCCGCTAGCGCTACTAGTAGATCTCGAG
CTCAAGCTTCGAATTCTGCAGTCGACGGTACCGCGGGCCCGGGATCCACCGGATCTAGATAACTGATCAT
AATCAGCCATACCACATTTGTAGAGGTTTTACTTGCTTTAAAAAACCTCCCACACCTCCCCCTGAACCTG
AAACATAAAATGAATGCAATTGTTGTTGTTAACGACGCGTCTGGAACAATCAACCTCTGGATTACAAAAT
TTGTGAAAGATTGACTGGTATTCTTAACTATGTTGCTCCTTTTACGCTATGTGGATACGCTGCTTTAATG
CCTTTGTATCATGCTATTGCTTCCCGTATGGCTTTCATTTTCTCCTCCTTGTATAAATCCTGGTTGCTGT
CTCTTTATGAGGAGTTGTGGCCCGTTGTCAGGCAACGTGGCGTGGTGTGCACTGTGTTTGCTGACGCAAC
CCCCACTGGTTGGGGCATTGCCACCACCTGTCAGCTCCTTTCCGGGACTTTCGCTTTCCCCCTCCCTATT
GCCACGGCGGAACTCATCGCCGCCTGCCTTGCCCGCTGCTGGACAGGGGCTCGGCTGTTGGGCACTGACA
ATTCCGTGGTGTTGTCGGGGAAGCTGACGTCCTTTCCATGGCTGCTCGCCTGTGTTGCCACCTGGATTCT
GCGCGGGACGTCCTTCTGCTACGTCCCTTCGGCCCTCAATCCAGCGGACCTTCCTTCCCGCGGCCTGCTG
CCGGCTCTGCGGCCTCTTCCGCGTCTTCGCCTTCGCCCTCAGACGAGTCGGATCTCCCTTTGGGCCGCCT
CCCCGCCTGGAATTAATTCTGCAGTCGAGACCTAGAAAAACATGGAGCAATCACAAGTAGCAATACAGCA
GCTACCAATGCTGATTGTGCCTGGCTAGAAGCACAAGAGGAGGAGGAGGTGGGTTTTCCAGTCACACCTC
AGGTACCTTTAAGACCAATGACTTACAAGGCAGCTGTAGATCTTAGCCACTTTTTAAAAGAAAAGAGGGG
ACTGGAAGGGCTAATTCACTCCCAACGAAGACAAGATATCCTTGATCTGTGGATCTACCACACACAAGGC
TACTTCCCTGATTAGCAGAACTACACACCAGGGCCAGGGGTCAGATATCCACTGACCTTTGGATGGTGCT
ACAAGCTAGTACCAGTTGAGCCAGATAAGGTAGAAGAGGCCAATAAAGGAGAGAACACCAGCTTGTTACA
CCCTGTGAGCCTGCATGGGATGGATGACCCGGAGAGAGAAGTGTTAGAGTGGAGGTTTGACAGCCGCCTA
GCATTTCATCACGTGGCCCGAGAGCTGCATCCGGAGTACTTCAAGAACTGCTGATATCGAGCTTGCTACA
AGGGACTTTCCGCTGGGGACTTTCCAGGGAGGCGTGGCCTGGGCGGGACTGGGGAGTGGCGAGCCCTCAG
ATCCTGCATATAAGCAGCTGCTTTTTGCCTGTACTGGGTCTCTCTGGTTAGACCAGATCTGAGCCTGGGA
GCTCTCTGGCTAACTAGGGAACCCACTGCTTAAGCCTCAATAAAGCTTGCCTTGAGTGCTTCAAGTAGTG
TGTGCCCGTCTGTTGTGTGACTCTGGTAACTAGAGATCCCTCAGACCCTTTTAGTCAGTGTGGAAAATCT
CTAGCAGTAGTAGTTCATGTCATCTTATTATTCAGTATTTATAACTTGCAAAGAAATGAATATCAGAGAG
TGAGAGGCCTTGACATTGCTAGCGTTTACCGTCGACCTCTAGCTAGAGCTTGGCGTAATCATGGTCATAG
CTGTTTCCTGTGTGAAATTGTTATCCGCTCACAATTCCACACAACATACGAGCCGGAAGCATAAAGTGTA
AAGCCTGGGGTGCCTAATGAGTGAGCTAACTCACATTAATTGCGTTGCGCTCACTGCCCGCTTTCCAGTC
GGGAAACCTGTCGTGCCAGCTGCATTAATGAATCGGCCAACGCGCGGGGAGAGGCGGTTTGCGTATTGGG
CGCTCTTCCGCTTCCTCGCTCACTGACTCGCTGCGCTCGGTCGTTCGGCTGCGGCGAGCGGTATCAGCTC
ACTCAAAGGCGGTAATACGGTTATCCACAGAATCAGGGGATAACGCAGGAAAGAACATGTGAGCAAAAGG
CCAGCAAAAGGCCAGGAACCGTAAAAAGGCCGCGTTGCTGGCGTTTTTCCATAGGCTCCGCCCCCCTGAC
GAGCATCACAAAAATCGACGCTCAAGTCAGAGGTGGCGAAACCCGACAGGACTATAAAGATACCAGGCGT
TTCCCCCTGGAAGCTCCCTCGTGCGCTCTCCTGTTCCGACCCTGCCGCTTACCGGATACCTGTCCGCCTT
TCTCCCTTCGGGAAGCGTGGCGCTTTCTCATAGCTCACGCTGTAGGTATCTCAGTTCGGTGTAGGTCGTT
CGCTCCAAGCTGGGCTGTGTGCACGAACCCCCCGTTCAGCCCGACCGCTGCGCCTTATCCGGTAACTATC
GTCTTGAGTCCAACCCGGTAAGACACGACTTATCGCCACTGGCAGCAGCCACTGGTAACAGGATTAGCAG
AGCGAGGTATGTAGGCGGTGCTACAGAGTTCTTGAAGTGGTGGCCTAACTACGGCTACACTAGAAGAACA
GTATTTGGTATCTGCGCTCTGCTGAAGCCAGTTACCTTCGGAAAAAGAGTTGGTAGCTCTTGATCCGGCA
AACAAACCACCGCTGGTAGCGGTGGTTTTTTTGTTTGCAAGCAGCAGATTACGCGCAGAAAAAAAGGATC
TCAAGAAGATCCTTTGATCTTTTCTACGGGGTCTGACGCTCAGTGGAACGAAAACTCACGTTAAGGGATT
TTGGTCATGAGATTATCAAAAAGGATCTTCACCTAGATCCTTTTAAATTAAAAATGAAGTTTTAAATCAA
TCTAAAGTATATATGAGTAAACTTGGTCTGACAGTTACCAATGCTTAATCAGTGAGGCACCTATCTCAGC
GATCTGTCTATTTCGTTCATCCATAGTTGCCTGACTCCCCGTCGTGTAGATAACTACGATACGGGAGGGC
TTACCATCTGGCCCCAGTGCTGCAATGATACCGCGAGACCCACGCTCACCGGCTCCAGATTTATCAGCAA
TAAACCAGCCAGCCGGAAGGGCCGAGCGCAGAAGTGGTCCTGCAACTTTATCCGCCTCCATCCAGTCTAT
TAATTGTTGCCGGGAAGCTAGAGTAAGTAGTTCGCCAGTTAATAGTTTGCGCAACGTTGTTGCCATTGCT
ACAGGCATCGTGGTGTCACGCTCGTCGTTTGGTATGGCTTCATTCAGCTCCGGTTCCCAACGATCAAGGC
GAGTTACATGATCCCCCATGTTGTGCAAAAAAGCGGTTAGCTCCTTCGGTCCTCCGATCGTTGTCAGAAG
TAAGTTGGCCGCAGTGTTATCACTCATGGTTATGGCAGCACTGCATAATTCTCTTACTGTCATGCCATCC
GTAAGATGCTTTTCTGTGACTGGTGAGTACTCAACCAAGTCATTCTGAGAATAGTGTATGCGGCGACCGA
GTTGCTCTTGCCCGGCGTCAATACGGGATAATACCGCGCCACATAGCAGAACTTTAAAAGTGCTCATCAT
TGGAAAACGTTCTTCGGGGCGAAAACTCTCAAGGATCTTACCGCTGTTGAGATCCAGTTCGATGTAACCC
ACTCGTGCACCCAACTGATCTTCAGCATCTTTTACTTTCACCAGCGTTTCTGGGTGAGCAAAAACAGGAA
GGCAAAATGCCGCAAAAAAGGGAATAAGGGCGACACGGAAATGTTGAATACTCATACTCTTCCTTTTTCA
ATATTATTGAAGCATTTATCAGGGTTATTGTCTCATGAGCGGATACATATTTGAATGTATTTAGAAAAAT
AAACAAATAGGGGTTCCGCGCACATTTCCCCGAAAAGTGCCACCTGACGTCGACGGATCGGGAGATCAAC
TTGTTTATTGCAGCTTATAATGGTTACAAATAAAGCAATAGCATCACAAATTTCACAAATAAAGCATTTT
TTTCACTGCATTCTAGTTGTGGTTTGTCCAAACTCATCAATGTATCTTATCATGTCTGGATCAACTGGAT
AACTCAAGCTAACCAAAATCATCCCAAACTTCCCACCCCATACCCTATTACCACTGCCAATTACCTGTGG
TTTCATTTACTCTAAACCTGTGATTCCTCTGAATTATTTTCATTTTAAAGAAATTGTATTTGTTAAATAT
GTACTACAAACTTAGTAGT
